>Addgene plasmid #170995 | AKAP1-hLOV-TEVcs-GAL4bd-VP64-V5 | addgene full sequence | sequence record 335663 | Addgene NGS Result
CCTACAGCGTGAGCTATGAGAAAGCGCCACGCTTCCCGAAGGGAGAAAGGCGGACAGGTATCCGGTAAGC
GGCAGGGTCGGAACAGGAGAGCGCACGAGGGAGCTTCCAGGGGGAAACGCCTGGTATCTTTATAGTCCTG
TCGGGTTTCGCCACCTCTGACTTGAGCGTCGATTTTTGTGATGCTCGTCAGGGGGGCGGAGCCTATGGAA
AAACGCCAGCAACGCGGCCTTTTTACGGTTCCTGGCCTTTTGCTGGCCTTTTGCTCACATGTTCTTTCCT
GCGTTATCCCCTGATTCTGTGGATAACCGTATTACCGCCTTTGAGTGAGCTGATACCGCTCGCCGCAGCC
GAACGACCGAGCGCAGCGAGTCAGTGAGCGAGGAAGCGGAAGAGCGCCCAATACGCAAACCGCCTCTCCC
CGCGCGTTGGCCGATTCATTAATGCAGCTGGCACGACAGGTTTCCCGACTGGAAAGCGGGCAGTGAGCGC
AACGCAATTAATGTGAGTTAGCTCACTCATTAGGCACCCCAGGCTTTACACTTTATGCTTCCGGCTCGTA
TGTTGTGTGGAATTGTGAGCGGATAACAATTTCACACAGGAAACAGCTATGACCATGATTACGCCAAGCG
CGCAATTAACCCTCACTAAAGGGAACAAAAGCTGGAGCTGCAAGCTTAATGTAGTCTTATGCAATACTCT
TGTAGTCTTGCAACATGGTAACGATGAGTTAGCAACATGCCTTACAAGGAGAGAAAAAGCACCGTGCATG
CCGATTGGTGGAAGTAAGGTGGTACGATCGTGCCTTATTAGGAAGGCAACAGACGGGTCTGACATGGATT
GGACGAACCACTGAATTGCCGCATTGCAGAGATATTGTATTTAAGTGCCTAGCTCGATACATAAACGGGT
CTCTCTGGTTAGACCAGATCTGAGCCTGGGAGCTCTCTGGCTAACTAGGGAACCCACTGCTTAAGCCTCA
ATAAAGCTTGCCTTGAGTGCTTCAAGTAGTGTGTGCCCGTCTGTTGTGTGACTCTGGTAACTAGAGATCC
CTCAGACCCTTTTAGTCAGTGTGGAAAATCTCTAGCAGTGGCGCCCGAACAGGGACTTGAAAGCGAAAGG
GAAACCAGAGGAGCTCTCTCGACGCAGGACTCGGCTTGCTGAAGCGCGCACGGCAAGAGGCGAGGGGCGG
CGACTGGTGAGTACGCCAAAAATTTTGACTAGCGGAGGCTAGAAGGAGAGAGATGGGTGCGAGAGCGTCA
GTATTAAGCGGGGGAGAATTAGATCGCGATGGGAAAAAATTCGGTTAAGGCCAGGGGGAAAGAAAAAATA
TAAATTAAAACATATAGTATGGGCAAGCAGGGAGCTAGAACGATTCGCAGTTAATCCTGGCCTGTTAGAA
ACATCAGAAGGCTGTAGACAAATACTGGGACAGCTACAACCATCCCTTCAGACAGGATCAGAAGAACTTA
GATCATTATATAATACAGTAGCAACCCTCTATTGTGTGCATCAAAGGATAGAGATAAAAGACACCAAGGA
AGCTTTAGACAAGATAGAGGAAGAGCAAAACAAAAGTAAGACCACCGCACAGCAAGCGGCCGCTGATCTT
CAGACCTGGAGGAGGAGATATGAGGGACAATTGGAGAAGTGAATTATATAAATATAAAGTAGTAAAAATT
GAACCATTAGGAGTAGCACCCACCAAGGCAAAGAGAAGAGTGGTGCAGAGAGAAAAAAGAGCAGTGGGAA
TAGGAGCTTTGTTCCTTGGGTTCTTGGGAGCAGCAGGAAGCACTATGGGCGCAGCGTCAATGACGCTGAC
GGTACAGGCCAGACAATTATTGTCTGGTATAGTGCAGCAGCAGAACAATTTGCTGAGGGCTATTGAGGCG
CAACAGCATCTGTTGCAACTCACAGTCTGGGGCATCAAGCAGCTCCAGGCAAGAATCCTGGCTGTGGAAA
GATACCTAAAGGATCAACAGCTCCTGGGGATTTGGGGTTGCTCTGGAAAACTCATTTGCACCACTGCTGT
GCCTTGGAATGCTAGTTGGAGTAATAAATCTCTGGAACAGATTTGGAATCACACGACCTGGATGGAGTGG
GACAGAGAAATTAACAATTACACAAGCTTAATACACTCCTTAATTGAAGAATCGCAAAACCAGCAAGAAA
AGAATGAACAAGAATTATTGGAATTAGATAAATGGGCAAGTTTGTGGAATTGGTTTAACATAACAAATTG
GCTGTGGTATATAAAATTATTCATAATGATAGTAGGAGGCTTGGTAGGTTTAAGAATAGTTTTTGCTGTA
CTTTCTATAGTGAATAGAGTTAGGCAGGGATATTCACCATTATCGTTTCAGACCCACCTCCCAACCCCGA
GGGGACCATTGCGCCTTTTCCAAGGCAGCCCTGGGTTTGCGCAGGGACGCGGCTGCTCTGGGCGTGGTTC
CGGGAAACGCAGCGGCGCCGACCCTGGGTCTCGCACATTCTTCACGTCCGTTCGCAGCGTCACCCGGATC
TTCGCCGCTACCCTTGTGGGCCCCCCGGCGACGCTTCCTGCTCCGCCCCTAAGTCGGGAAGGTTCCTTGC
GGTTCGCGGCGTGCCGGACGTGACAAACGGAAGCCGCACGTCTCACTAGTACCCTCGCAGACGGACAGCG
CCAGGGAGCAATGGCAGCGCGCCGACCGCGATGGGCTGTGGCCAATAGCGGCTGCTCAGCAGGGCGCGCC
GAGAGCAGCGGCCGGGAAGGGGCGGTGCGGGAGGCGGGGTGTGGGGCGGTAGTGTGGGCCCTGTTCCTGC
CCGCGCGGTGTTCCGCATTCTGCAAGCCTCCGGAGCGCACGTCGGCAGTCGGCTCCCTCGTTGACCGAAT
CACCGACCTCTCTCCCCAGGGGGTACCACCATGAAAAAGCCTGAACTCACCGCTACCTCTGTCGAGAAGT
TTCTGATCGAAAAGTTCGACAGCGTCTCCGACCTGATGCAGCTCTCCGAGGGCGAAGAATCTCGGGCTTT
CAGCTTCGATGTGGGAGGGCGTGGATATGTCCTGCGGGTGAATAGCTGCGCCGATGGTTTCTACAAAGAT
CGCTATGTTTATCGGCACTTTGCATCCGCCGCTCTCCCTATTCCCGAAGTGCTTGACATTGGGGAGTTCA
GCGAGAGCCTGACCTATTGCATCTCCCGCCGTGCACAGGGTGTCACCTTGCAAGACCTGCCTGAAACCGA
ACTGCCCGCTGTTCTCCAGCCCGTCGCCGAGGCCATGGATGCCATCGCTGCCGCCGATCTTAGCCAGACC
AGCGGGTTCGGCCCATTCGGACCTCAAGGAATCGGTCAATACACTACATGGCGCGATTTCATCTGCGCTA
TTGCTGATCCCCATGTGTATCACTGGCAAACTGTGATGGACGACACCGTCAGTGCCTCCGTCGCCCAGGC
TCTCGATGAGCTGATGCTTTGGGCCGAGGACTGCCCCGAAGTCCGGCACCTCGTGCACGCCGATTTCGGC
TCCAACAATGTCCTGACCGACAATGGCCGCATAACAGCCGTCATTGACTGGAGCGAGGCCATGTTCGGGG
ATTCCCAATACGAGGTCGCCAACATCTTCTTCTGGAGGCCCTGGTTGGCTTGTATGGAGCAGCAGACCCG
CTACTTCGAGCGGAGGCATCCCGAGCTTGCAGGATCTCCTCGGCTCCGGGCTTATATGCTCCGCATTGGT
CTTGACCAACTCTATCAGAGCTTGGTTGACGGCAATTTCGATGATGCAGCTTGGGCTCAGGGTCGCTGCG
ACGCAATCGTCCGGTCCGGAGCCGGGACTGTCGGGCGTACACAAATCGCCCGCAGAAGCGCTGCCGTCTG
GACCGATGGCTGTGTGGAAGTGCTCGCCGATAGTGGAAACAGACGCCCCAGCACTCGTCCTAGGGCAAAG
GATCTGCAGTAATGAGAATTCTAGATCTTGAGACAAATGGCAGTATTCATCCACAATTTTAAAAGAAAAG
GGGGGATTGGGGGGTACAGTGCAGGGGAAAGAATAGTAGACATAATAGCAACAGACATACAAACTAAAGA
ATTACAAAAACAAATTACAAAAATTCAAAATTTTCGGGTTTATTACAGGGACCCCGGGGGCTCCGGTGCC
CGTCAGTGGGCAGAGCGCACATCGCCCACAGTCCCCGAGAAGTTGGGGGGAGGGGTCGGCAATTGAACCG
GTGCCTAGAGAAGGTGGCGCGGGGTAAACTGGGAAAGTGATGTCGTGTACTGGCTCCGCCTTTTTCCCGA
GGGTGGGGGAGAACCGTATATAAGTGCAGTAGTCGCCGTGAACGTTCTTTTTCGCAACGGGTTTGCCGCC
AGAACACAGGTAAGTGCCGTGTGTGGTTCCCGCGGGCCTGGCCTCTTTACGGGTTATGGCCCTTGCGTGC
CTTGAATTACTTCCACCTGGCTGCAGTACGTGATTCTTGATCCCGAGCTTCGGGTTGGAAGTGGGTGGGA
GAGTTCGAGGCCTTGCGCTTAAGGAGCCCCTTCGCCTCGTGCTTGAGTTGAGGCCTGGCCTGGGCGCTGG
GGCCGCCGCGTGCGAATCTGGTGGCACCTTCGCGCCTGTCTCGCTGCTTTCGATAAGTCTCTAGCCATTT
AAAATTTTTGATGACCTGCTGCGACGCTTTTTTTCTGGCAAGATAGTCTTGTAAATGCGGGCCAAGATCT
GCACACTGGTATTTCGGTTTTTGGGGCCGCGGGCGGCGACGGGGCCCGTGCGTCCCAGCGCACATGTTCG
GCGAGGCGGGGCCTGCGAGCGCGGCCACCGAGAATCGGACGGGGGTAGTCTCAAGCTGGCCGGCCTGCTC
TGGTGCCTGGCCTCGCGCCGCCGTGTATCGCCCCGCCCTGGGCGGCAAGGCTGGCCCGGTCGGCACCAGT
TGCGTGAGCGGAAAGATGGCCGCTTCCCGGCCCTGCTGCAGGGAGCTCAAAATGAAGGACGCGGCGCTCG
GGAGAGCGGGCGGGTGAGTCACCCACACAAAGGAAAAGGGCCTTTCCGTCCTCAGCCGTCGCTTCATGTG
ACTCCACGGAGTACCGGGCGCCGTCCAGGCACCTCGATTAGTTCTCGAGCTTTTGGAGTACGTCGTCTTT
AGGTTGGGGGGAGGGGTTTTATGCGATGGAGTTTCCCCACACTGAGTGGGTGGAGACTGAAGTTAGGCCA
GCTTGGCACTTGATGTAATTCTCCTTGGAATTTGCCCTTTTTGAGTTTGGATCTTGGTTCATTCTCAAGC
CTCAGACAGTGGTTCAAAGTTTTTTTCTTCCATTTCAGGTGTCGTGAGGATCCGCCACCATGGCCATCCA
GCTGCGCAGCCTGTTCCCCCTGGCCCTGCCCGGCCTGCTGGCCCTGCTGGGCTGGTGGTGGTTCTTCAGC
CGCAAGAAGGACCTGGAGCTGAAGCTGCGCATCCTGCAGAGCACCGTGCCCCGCGCCCGCGACCCTCCCG
TGGCCACCGGTTCCAGTGGAGGCGGTAGCTCAGGTTCGATCGATGAGCTGGCCGAGAAGCTGGCCGGCCT
GGACATCAACGGTGGAGCTAGCGAGTTTCGGGCAACCACACTGGAACGGATCGAGAAAAGCTTCGTGATT
ACTGATCCGAGACTGCCTGACAACCCAATCATTTTTGTGAGCGATTCCTTCCTGCAGCTGACAGAATATT
CTCGGGAAGAGATCCTGGGGCGCAATTGCCGTTTTCTGCAGGGACCCGAGACAGACCGTGCCACTGTTCG
GAAAATCAGAGATGCTATTGACAACCAGACTGAAGTGACCGTTCAGCTGATCAATTATACCAAGAGCGGC
AAGAAGTTCTGGAACGTGTTCCACCTGCAGCCGATGCGCGATTATAAGGGCGACGTCCAGTACTTCATTG
GCGTGCAGCTGGATGGCACCGAACGTCTTCATGGCGCCGCTGAGCGTGAGGCGGTCTGCCTGGTCAAAAA
GACAGCCTTTCAGATTGCTGAGAACCTGTACTTCCAGATGGGCGGAGGATCCGGTAGCGGAGGATCAGGC
TCCTCTAAACTTTTGTCCTCTATAGAGCAAGCCTGTGATATATGCCGACTTAAGAAATTGAAGTGTAGCA
AAGAGAAACCGAAGTGTGCGAAATGTTTGAAAAACAATTGGGAGTGTAGGTATTCCCCAAAAACTAAGAG
ATCACCACTCACCAGGGCTCATTTGACTGAGGTTGAGTCACGGCTGGAGAGACTGGAGCAGCTGTTCCTC
CTGATATTTCCTAGAGAAGATTTGGACATGATACTGAAAATGGATTCTTTGCAAGACATAAAAGCCCTTC
TGACGGGGCTGTTTGTCCAGGATAATGTCAACAAGGATGCAGTAACTGATCGCTTGGCTTCCGTAGAGAC
AGACATGCCATTGACACTGCGGCAACACCGAATTTCTGCTACTTCCAGCTCAGAGGAATCATCCAATAAG
GGTCAAAGGCAGCTGACCGTTTCGGGAGGAGGTGGAAGCGGAGGAGGAGGAAGCGGAGGAGGAGGTAGCG
GACCTAAGAAAAAGAGGAAGGTGGCGGCCGCTGGATCCGATGCTTTAGACGATTTTGACTTAGATATGCT
TGGTTCAGACGCGTTAGACGACTTCGACCTAGACATGTTAGGCTCAGATGCATTGGACGACTTCGATTTA
GATATGTTGGGCTCCGATGCCCTAGATGACTTTGATCTAGATATGCTAGGTAGTGGCAAGCCGATCCCTA
ACCCTCTGCTGGGCCTGGACAGCACTTAGGAATTCGATATCATCGGTAATCAACCTCTGGATTACAAAAT
TTGTGAAAGATTGACTGGTATTCTTAACTATGTTGCTCCTTTTACGCTATGTGGATACGCTGCTTTAATG
CCTTTGTATCATGCTATTGCTTCCCGTATGGCTTTCATTTTCTCCTCCTTGTATAAATCCTGGTTGCTGT
CTCTTTATGAGGAGTTGTGGCCCGTTGTCAGGCAACGTGGCGTGGTGTGCACTGTGTTTGCTGACGCAAC
CCCCACTGGTTGGGGCATTGCCACCACCTGTCAGCTCCTTTCCGGGACTTTCGCTTTCCCCCTCCCTATT
GCCACGGCGGAACTCATCGCCGCCTGCCTTGCCCGCTGCTGGACAGGGGCTCGGCTGTTGGGCACTGACA
ATTCCGTGGTGTTGTCGGGGAAATCATCGTCCTTTCCTTGGCTGCTCGCCTGTGTTGCCACCTGGATTCT
GCGCGGGACGTCCTTCTGCTACGTCCCTTCGGCCCTCAATCCAGCGGACCTTCCTTCCCGCGGCCTGCTG
CCGGCTCTGCGGCCTCTTCCGCGTCTTCGCCTTCGCCCTCAGACGAGTCGGATCTCCCTTTGGGCCGCCT
CCCCGCGTCGACTTTAAGACCAATGACTTACAAGGCAGCTGTAGATCTTAGCCACTTTTTAAAAGAAAAG
GGGGGACTGGAAGGGCTAATTCACTCCCAACGAAGACAAGATCTGCTTTTTGCTTGTACTGGGTCTCTCT
GGTTAGACCAGATCTGAGCCTGGGAGCTCTCTGGCTAACTAGGGAACCCACTGCTTAAGCCTCAATAAAG
CTTGCCTTGAGTGCTTCAAGTAGTGTGTGCCCGTCTGTTGTGTGACTCTGGTAACTAGAGATCCCTCAGA
CCCTTTTAGTCAGTGTGGAAAATCTCTAGCAGTACGTATAGTAGTTCATGTCATCTTATTATTCAGTATT
TATAACTTGCAAAGAAATGAATATCAGAGAGTGAGAGGAACTTGTTTATTGCAGCTTATAATGGTTACAA
ATAAAGCAATAGCATCACAAATTTCACAAATAAAGCATTTTTTTCACTGCATTCTAGTTGTGGTTTGTCC
AAACTCATCAATGTATCTTATCATGTCTGGCTCTAGCTATCCCGCCCCTAACTCCGCCCATCCCGCCCCT
AACTCCGCCCAGTTCCGCCCATTCTCCGCCCCATGGCTGACTAATTTTTTTTATTTATGCAGAGGCCGAG
GCCGCCTCGGCCTCTGAGCTATTCCAGAAGTAGTGAGGAGGCTTTTTTGGAGGCCTAGGGACGTACCCAA
TTCGCCCTATAGTGAGTCGTATTACGCGCGCTCACTGGCCGTCGTTTTACAACGTCGTGACTGGGAAAAC
CCTGGCGTTACCCAACTTAATCGCCTTGCAGCACATCCCCCTTTCGCCAGCTGGCGTAATAGCGAAGAGG
CCCGCACCGATCGCCCTTCCCAACAGTTGCGCAGCCTGAATGGCGAATGGG
[77 nt withheld, positions 8242-8318]
A
[46 nt withheld, positions 8320-8365]
C
[91 nt withheld, positions 8367-8457]
A
[49 nt withheld, positions 8459-8507]
CCTTTGACGTTGGAGTCCACGTTCTTT
[37 nt withheld, positions 8535-8571]
ACCCTATCTCGGTCTATTCTTTTGATTTATAAGGGATTTTGCCGATTTCGGCCTATTGGTTAAAAAATGA
GCTGATTTAACAAAAATTTAACGCGAATTTTAACAAAATATTAACGCTTACAATTTAGGTGGCACTTTTC
GGGGAAATGTGCGCGGAACCCCTATTTGTTTATTTTTCTAAATACATTCAAATATGTATCCGCTCATGAG
ACAATAACCCTGATAAATGCTTCAATAATATTGAAAAAGGAAGAGTATGAGTATTCAACATTTCCGTGTC
GCCCTTATTCCCTTTTTTGCGGCATTTTGCCTTCCTGTTTTTGCTCACCCAGAAACGCTGGTGAAAGTAA
AAGATGCTGAAGATCAGTTGGGTGCACGAGTGGGTTACATCGAACTGGATCTCAACAGCGGTAAGATCCT
TGAGAGTTTTCGCCCCGAAGAACGTTTTCCAATGATGAGCACTTTTAAAGTTCTGCTATGTGGCGCGGTA
TTATCCCGTATTGACGCCGGGCAAGAGCAACTCGGTCGCCGCATACACTATTCTCAGAATGACTTGGTTG
AGTACTCACCAGTCACAGAAAAGCATCTTACGGATGGCATGACAGTAAGAGAATTATGCAGTGCTGCCAT
AACCATGAGTGATAACACTGCGGCCAACTTACTTCTGACAACGATCGGAGGACCGAAGGAGCTAACCGCT
TTTTTGCACAACATGGGGGATCATGTAACTCGCCTTGATCGTTGGGAACCGGAGCTGAATGAAGCCATAC
CAAACGACGAGCGTGACACCACGATGCCTGTAGCAATGGCAACAACGTTGCGCAAACTATTAACTGGCGA
ACTACTTACTCTAGCTTCCCGGCAACAATTAATAGACTGGATGGAGGCGGATAAAGTTGCAGGACCACTT
CTGCGCTCGGCCCTTCCGGCTGGCTGGTTTATTGCTGATAAATCTGGAGCCGGTGAGCGTGGGTCTCGCG
GTATCATTGCAGCACTGGGGCCAGATGGTAAGCCCTCCCGTATCGTAGTTATCTACACGACGGGGAGTCA
GGCAACTATGGATGAACGAAATAGACAGATCGCTGAGATAGGTGCCTCACTGATTAAGCATTGGTAACTG
TCAGACCAAGTTTACTCATATATACTTTAGATTGATTTAAAACTTCATTTTTAATTTAAAAGGATCTAGG
TGAAGATCCTTTTTGATAATCTCATGACCAAAATCCCTTAACGTGAGTTTTCGTTCCACTGAGCGTCAGA
CCCCGTAGAAAAGATCAAAGGATCTTCTTGAGATCCTTTTTTTCTGCGCGTAATCTGCTGCTTGCAAACA
AAAAAACCACCGCTACCAGCGGTGGTTTGTTTGCCGGATCAAGAGCTACCAACTCTTTTTCCGAAGGTAA
CTGGCTTCAGCAGAGCGCAGATACCAAATACTGTTCTTCTAGTGTAGCCGTAGTTAGGCCACCACTTCAA
GAACTCTGTAGCACCGCCTACATACCTCGCTCTGCTAATCCTGTTACCAGTGGCTGCTGCCAGTGGCGAT
AAGTCGTGTCTTACCGGGTTGGACTCAAGACGATAGTTACCGGATAAGGCGCAGCGGTCGGGCTGAACGG
GGGGTTCGTGCACACAGCCCAGCTTGGAGCGAACGACCTACACCGAACTGAGATA
Features (pLannotate 1.2.2; 33 found; start..end, strand, type, name):
    394..486     +  CDS            lacI (fragment): lac repressor; lacI; The lac repressor binds to the lac operator to inhibit transcription in E. coli. This inhibition can be relieved by adding lactose or isopropyl-β-D-thiogalactopyranoside (IPTG).
    499..520     +  protein_bind   CAP binding site: CAP binding activates transcription in the presence of cAMP. E. coli catabolite activator protein
    535..565     +  promoter       lac promoter: promoter for the E. coli lac operon
    573..589     +  protein_bind   lac operator: The lac repressor binds to the lac operator to inhibit transcription in E. coli. This inhibition can be relieved by adding lactose or isopropyl-β-D-thiogalactopyranoside (IPTG). lac repressor encoded by lacI
    634..652     +  promoter       T3 promoter: promoter for bacteriophage T3 RNA polymerase
    680..906     +  promoter       RSV promoter: Rous sarcoma virus enhancer/promoter
    907..1087    +  LTR            5' LTR (truncated): truncated 5' long terminal repeat (LTR) from HIV-1
   1134..1259    +  misc_feature   HIV-1 Ψ: packaging signal of human immunodeficiency virus type 1
   1243..1606    +  CDS            HIV-1 gag (fragment): gag protein from human immunodeficiency virus 1; gag
   1752..1985    +  misc_feature   RRE: The Rev response element (RRE) of HIV-1 allows for Rev-dependent mRNA export from the nucleus to the cytoplasm.
   2362..2387    +  CDS            Rev (fragment): human immunodeficiency virus 1 (HIV-1) Rev protein; rev; enhances nuclear export of unspliced and incompletely spliced viral mRNAs
   2389..2889    +  promoter       hPGK promoter: human phosphoglycerate kinase 1 promoter
   2901..3922    +  CDS            HygR (fragment): hygromycin B phosphotransferase confers resistance to hygromycin
   3977..4094    +  misc_feature   cPPT/CTS: central polypurine tract and central termination sequence of HIV-1
   4138..4349    +  promoter       EF-1α core promoter: core promoter for human elongation factor EF-1α
   4350..4459    +  intron         EF-1α intron A (fragment): intron upstream of the start codon of human EF-1α
   5085..5288    +  intron         EF-1α intron A: truncated intron upstream of the start codon of human EF-1α
   5310..5402    +  CDS            Akap1 (fragment): AKAP1_RAT - Also known as Akap. Experimental evidence at protein level: Swiss-Prot protein existence level 1. Binds to type I and II regulatory subunits of protein kinase A and anchors them to the cytoplasmic face of the mitochondrial outer membrane (By similarity). Involved in mitochondrial-mediated antiviral innate immunity (By similarity). Promotes translocation of NDUFS1 into mitochondria to regulate mitochondrial membrane respiratory chain NADH dehydrogenase (Complex I) activity (By similarity). From Rattus norvegicus (Rat).
   5580..5897    +  CDS            miniSOG: miniSOG is a basic (constitutively fluorescent) cyan fluorescent protein published in 2011, derived from Arabidopsis thaliana. It requires the cofactor flavin for fluorescence.
   6027..6464    +  CDS            GAL4 (fragment): GAL4_YEAST - Experimental evidence at protein level: Swiss-Prot protein existence level 1. This protein is a positive regulator for the gene expression of the galactose-induced genes such as GAL1, GAL2, GAL7, GAL10, and MEL1 which code for the enzymes used to convert galactose to glucose. It recognizes a 17 base pair sequence in (5'-CGGRNNRCYNYNCNCCG-3') the upstream activating sequence (UAS-G) of these genes. From Saccharomyces cerevisiae (strain ATCC 204508 / S288c) (Baker's yeast).
   6558..6580    +  CDS            VP48 (fragment): 3 tandem repeats of the minimal activation domain of herpes simplex virus VP16 (Cheng et al., 2013)
   6708..6733    +  misc_feature   12Pktag (fragment)
   6768..7356    +  misc_feature   WPRE: woodchuck hepatitis virus posttranscriptional regulatory element
   7407..7426    +  misc_feature   cPPT/CTS (fragment): central polypurine tract and central termination sequence of HIV-1
   7428..7661    +  LTR            3' LTR (ΔU3): self-inactivating 3' long terminal repeat (LTR) from HIV-1
   7739..7860    +  polyA_signal   SV40 poly(A) signal: SV40 polyadenylation signal
   7900..8035    +  rep_origin     SV40 ori: SV40 origin of replication
   8056..8074    -  promoter       T7 promoter: promoter for bacteriophage T7 RNA polymerase
   8082..8237    +  CDS            lacZα (fragment): LacZα fragment of β-galactosidase; lacZ fragment
   8242..8697    +  rep_origin     f1 ori (sequence partly withheld): f1 bacteriophage origin of replication; arrow indicates direction of (+) strand synthesis
   8723..8827    +  promoter       AmpR promoter: bla
   8828..9688    +  CDS            AmpR: β-lactamase; bla; confers resistance to ampicillin, carbenicillin, and related antibiotics
   9859..211     +  rep_origin     ori (across the origin): high-copy-number ColE1/pMB1/pBR322/pUC origin of replication
