[The description below was written by a language model from this plasmid's Addgene catalogue record and pLannotate feature annotations shown in this document.]
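Description:
AKAP1-hLOV-TEVcs-GAL4bd-VP64-V5 is a third-generation-style, self-inactivating lentiviral expression plasmid built on the pLX208 backbone. It encodes the mitochondrially targeted transcription-factor component of the HiLITR protein-localization reporter system. In bacteria it is maintained through a high-copy ColE1/pUC origin and selected with ampicillin (AmpR). An f1 origin and remnants of a lac/lacZα cloning region are also present. The viral portion comprises an RSV promoter-driven truncated HIV-1 5' LTR, the Ψ packaging signal with a gag fragment, RRE, cPPT/CTS, WPRE and a ΔU3 3' LTR, followed by an SV40 polyadenylation signal and SV40 origin. These elements allow packaging into lentiviral particles and stable integration into mammalian cells. An hPGK promoter drives hygromycin phosphotransferase for selection of transduced cells.

The payload is a synthetic fusion of about 1.4 kb expressed from the EF-1α promoter with its intron. It begins with the N-terminal transmembrane targeting sequence of AKAP1, which anchors the protein to the outer mitochondrial membrane, followed by a nuclear export signal. Next comes an hLOV light-sensing domain, which the automated annotation labels miniSOG, probably because both are LOV-domain derivatives. The hLOV domain is placed next to a TEV protease cleavage site. Downstream lie the GAL4 DNA-binding domain, the VP64 activator (picked up only as a short VP16-repeat fragment) and a C-terminal V5 epitope tag.

By the design of such light-gated systems, the LOV domain cages the cleavage site in the dark. Cleavage then needs both light and a TEV protease located nearby, and it frees GAL4-VP64 to enter the nucleus and activate a UAS-driven reporter. The associated work applied this system in high-throughput CRISPRi screens for regulators of mitochondrial and ER membrane protein trafficking.
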