Addgene plasmid #170995: AKAP1-hLOV-TEVcs-GAL4bd-VP64-V5
Purpose: HiLITR transcription factor with AKAP1 N-terminal tmd targeting sequence (mitochondria)
Depositing lab: Alice Ting. Depositing organization: Stanford University. Publication: An engineered transcriptional reporter of protein localization identifies regulators of mitochondrial and ER membrane protein trafficking in high-throughput CRISPRi screens. Coukos RW, Yao D, Sanchez ML, Strand ET, Olive ME, Udeshi ND, Weissman JS, Carr SA, Bassik MC, Ting AY. Elife. 2021 Aug 20;10. pii: 69142. doi: 10.7554/eLife.69142. PubMed 34414886.
Backbone
  Vector backbone: pLX208
  Backbone size w/o insert (bp): 9000
  Vector type: Mammalian Expression, Lentiviral, Synthetic Biology
  Selectable markers: Hygromycin
Growth in bacteria
  Bacterial resistance: Ampicillin, 100 μg/mL
  Growth temperature: 37°C
  Growth strain: NEB Stable
  Copy number: High Copy
Gene/Insert
  Gene/Insert name: AKAP1(tmd)-NNES-hLOV-TEVcs(ENLYFQ/M)-GAL4bd-VP64-V5
  Species: Synthetic
  Insert size (bp): 1400
  Entrez Gene: AKAP1 (a.k.a. AKAP, AKAP121, AKAP149, AKAP84, D-AKAP1, PPP1R43, PRKA1, SAKAP84, TDRD17)
  Promoter: Ef1-alpha
  Tag / fusion protein: V5 (C terminal on backbone)
  Cloning method: Gibson Cloning
Terms and licenses: Academic/Nonprofit Terms; Industry Terms: Not Available to Industry
How to cite: AKAP1-hLOV-TEVcs-GAL4bd-VP64-V5 was a gift from Alice Ting (Addgene plasmid # 170995 ; http://n2t.net/addgene:170995 ; RRID:Addgene_170995)
